>Addgene plasmid #109824 | pHH0103_GGA3_VHS | addgene full sequence | sequence record 213797 | Addgene NGS Result
TTGACAATTAATCATCGGCTCGTATAATGTGTGGAATTGTGAGCGGATAACAATTTCACACAGGAAACAG
CCAGTCCGTTTAGGTGTTTTCACGAGCACTTCACCAACAAGGACCATAGATTATGAAAATCGAAGAACAC
CATCACCATCACCATTCCAGCGGTAAGCTTATGTCCCCTATACTAGGTTATTGGAAAATTAAGGGCCTTG
TGCAACCCACTCGACTTCTTTTGGAATATCTTGAAGAAAAATATGAAGAGCATTTGTATGAGCGCGATGA
AGGTGATAAATGGCGAAACAAAAAGTTTGAATTGGGTTTGGAGTTTCCCAATCTTCCTTATTATATTGAT
GGTGATGTTAAATTAACACAGTCTATGGCCATCATACGTTATATAGCTGACAAGCACAACATGTTGGGTG
GTTGTCCAAAAGAGCGTGCAGAGATTTCAATGCTTGAAGGAGCGGTTTTGGATATTAGATACGGTGTTTC
GAGAATTGCATATAGTAAAGACTTTGAAACTCTCAAAGTTGATTTTCTTAGCAAGCTACCTGAAATGCTG
AAAATGTTCGAAGATCGTTTATGTCATAAAACATATTTAAATGGTGATCATGTAACCCATCCTGACTTCA
TGTTGTATGACGCTCTTGATGTTGTTTTATACATGGACCCAATGTGCCTGGATGCGTTCCCAAAATTAGT
TTGTTTTAAAAAACGTATTGAAGCTATCCCACAAATTGATAAGTACTTGAAATCCAGCAAGTATATAGCA
TGGCCTTTGCAGGGCTGGCAAGCCACGTTTGGTGGTGGCGACCATCCTCCAAAATCGGATCTGGAAGTTC
TGTTCCAGGGGCCCCTGTCCAGCGGTCTGGTTCCGCGTGGTTCCGGTACCGCGGCCCAGCCGGCCATGGC
TGAAGCTGAAGGTGAATCTCTGGAATCTTGGCTGAACAAAGCGACCAACCCGTCCAACCGTCAGGAAGAC
TGGGAATACATCATCGGTTTTTGTGATCAGATTAATAAGGAACTGGAAGGCCCGCAGATCGCGGTGCGTC
TGCTGGCACACAAAATTCAGTCTCCGCAGGAATGGGAAGCTCTGCAGGCACTGACCGTACTGGAAGCATG
CATGAAAAACTGCGGTCGCCGTTTCCACAACGAAGTTGGCAAATTCCGCTTCCTGAACGAGCTGATTAAA
GTCGTTTCTCCGAAATATCTGGGTGACCGTGTAAGCGAGAAAGTGAAAACTAAGGTTATCGAGCTGCTGT
ACAGCTGGACGATGGCCCTGCCGGAAGAGGCGAAAATCAAAGACGCGTACCATATGCTGAAACGCCAAGG
CATCGTGCAATCCGATCCACCGATTCCAGTTGATCGTACCCTGATCCCGTCTCCTCCGCCGCGTCCGAAG
AACGCGGCCGCATA
[142 nt withheld, positions 1415-1556]
C
[98 nt withheld, positions 1558-1655]
AGTTTGTACTGGTGACGAAACTCAGTGTCTAGCTAGAGTGGC
[149 nt withheld, positions 1698-1846]
T
[41 nt withheld, positions 1848-1888]
T
[62 nt withheld, positions 1890-1951]
A
[35 nt withheld, positions 1953-1987]
CCTCCCTCAATCGGTTGAATGTCGCCCTTTTGTCTTTGGCGCTGGTAAACCATATGAA
[86 nt withheld, positions 2046-2131]
T
[54 nt withheld, positions 2133-2186]
CTAGCGCCGCCCTATACCTTGTCTGCCTCCCCGCGTTGCGTCGCGGTGCATGGAGCCGGGCCACCTCGAC
CTGAATGGAAGCCGGCGGCACCTCGCTAACGGATTCACCACTCCAAGAATTGGAGCCAATCAATTCTTGC
GGAGAACTGTGAATGCGCAAACCAACCCTTGGCAGAACATATCCATCGCGTCCGCCATCTCCAGCAGCCG
CACGCGGCGCATCTCGGGCAGCGTTGGGTCCTGGCCACGGGTGCGCATGATCGTGCTCCTGTCGTTGAGG
ACCCGGCTAGGCTGGCGGGGTTGCCTTACTGGTTAGCAGAATGAATCACCGATACGCGAGCGAACGTGAA
GCGACTGCTGCTGCAAAACGTCTGCGACCTGAGCAACAACATGAATGGTCTTCGGTTTCCGTGTTTCGTA
AAGTCTGGAAACGCGGAAGTCAGCGCCCTGCACCATTATGTTCCGGATCTGCATCGCAGGATGCTGCTGG
CTACCCTGTGGAACACCTACATCTGTATTAACGAAGCGCTGGCATTGACCCTGAGTGATTTTTCTCTGGT
CCCGCCGCATCCATACCGCCAGTTGTTTACCCTCACAACGTTCCAGTAACCGGGCATGTTCATCATCAGT
AACCCGTATCGTGAGCATCCTCTCTCGTTTCATCGGTATCATTACCCCCATGAACAGAAATCCCCCTTAC
ACGGAGGCATCAGTGACCAAACAGGAAAAAACCGCCCTTAACATGGCCCGCTTTATCAGAAGCCAGACAT
TAACGCTTCTGGAGAAACTCAACGAGCTGGACGCGGATGAACAGGCAGACATCTGTGAATCGCTTCACGA
CCACGCTGATGAGCTTTACCGCAGGATCCGCGAAATTGTAAGCGTTAATATTTTGTTAAAATTCGCGTTA
AATTTTTGTTAAATCAGCTCATTTTTTAACCAATAGGCCGAAATCGGCAAAATCCCTTATAAATCAAAAG
AATAGACCGAGATAGGGT
[37 nt withheld, positions 3185-3221]
AAAGAACGTGGACTCCAACGTCAAAGG
[49 nt withheld, positions 3249-3297]
T
[91 nt withheld, positions 3299-3389]
G
[124 nt withheld, positions 3391-3514]
CGCGGATCCTGCCTCGCGCGTTTCGGTGATGACGGTGAAAACCTCTGACACATGCAGCTCCCGGAGACGG
TCACAGCTTGTCTGTAAGCGGATGCCGGGAGCAGACAAGCCCGTCAGGGCGCGTCAGCGGGTGTTGGCGG
GTGTCGGGGCGCAGCCATGACCCAGTCACGTAGCGATAGCGGAGTGTATACTGGCTTAACTATGCGGCAT
CAGAGCAGATTGTACTGAGAGTGCACCATATGCGGTGTGAAATACCGCACAGATGCGTAAGGAGAAAATA
CCGCATCAGGCGCTCTTCCGCTTCCTCGCTCACTGACTCGCTGCGCTCGGTCGTTCGGCTGCGGCGAGCG
GTATCAGCTCACTCAAAGGCGGTAATACGGTTATCCACAGAATCAGGGGATAACGCAGGAAAGAACATGT
GAGCAAAAGGCCAGCAAAAGGCCAGGAACCGTAAAAAGGCCGCGTTGCTGGCGTTTTTCCATAGGCTCCG
CCCCCCTGACGAGCATCACAAAAATCGACGCTCAAGTCAGAGGTGGCGAAACCCGACAGGACTATAAAGA
TACCAGGGTTTCCCCCTGGAAGCTCCCTCGTGCGCTCTCCTGTTCCGACCCTGCCGCTTACCGGATACCT
GTCCGCCTTTCTCCCTTCGGGAAGCGTGGCGCTTTCTCATAGCTCACGCTGTAGGTATCTCAGTTCGGTG
TAGGTCGTTCGCTCCAAGCTGGGCTGTGTGCACGAACCCCCCGTTCAGCCCGACCGCTGCGCCTTATCCG
GTAACTATCGTCTTGAGTCCAACCCGGTAAGACACGACTTATCGCCACTGGCAGCAGCCACTGGTAACAG
GATTAGCAGAGCGAGGTATGTAGGCGGTGCTACAGAGTTCTTGAAGTGGTGGCCTAACTACGGCTACACT
AGAAGGACAGTATTTGGTATCTGCGCTCTGCTGAAGCCAGTTACCTTCGGAAAAAGAGTTGGTAGCTCTT
GATCCGGCAAACAAACCACCGCTGGTAGCGGTGGTTTTTTTGTTTGCAAGCAGCAGATTACGCGCAGAAA
AAAAGGATCTCAAGAAGATCCTTTGATCTTTTCTACGGGGTCTGACGCTCAGTGGAACGAAAACTCACGT
TAAGGGATTTTGGTCATGAGATTATCAAAAAGGATCTTCACCTAGATCCTTTTAAATTAAAAATGAAGTT
TTAAATCAATCTAAAGTATATATGAGTAAACTTGGTCTGACAGTTACCAATGCTTAATCAGTGAGGCACC
TATCTCAGCGATCTGTCTATTTCGTTCATCCATAGTTGCCTGACTCCCCGTCGTGTAGATAACTACGATA
CGGGAGGGCTTACCATCTGGCCCCAGTGCTGCAATGATACCGCGAGACCCACGCTCACCGGCTCCAGATT
TATCAGCAATAAACCAGCCAGCCGGAAGGGCCGAGCGCAGAAGTGGTCCTGCAACTTTATCCGCCTCCAT
CCAGTCTATTAATTGTTGCCGGGAAGCTAGAGTAAGTAGTTCGCCAGTTAATAGTTTGCGCAACGTTGTT
GCCATTGCTGCAGGCATCGTGGTGTCACGCTCGTCGTTTGGTATGGCTTCATTCAGCTCCGGTTCCCAAC
GATCAAGGCGAGTTACATGATCCCCCATGTTGTGCAAAAAAGCGGTTAGCTCCTTCGGTCCTCCGATCGT
TGTCAGAAGTAAGTTGGCCGCAGTGTTATCACTCATGGTTATGGCAGCACTGCATAATTCTCTTACTGTC
ATGCCATCCGTAAGATGCTTTTCTGTGACTGGTGAGTACTCAACCAAGTCATTCTGAGAATAGTGTATGC
GGCGACCGAGTTGCTCTTGCCCGGCGTCAACACGGGATAATACCGCGCCACATAGCAGAACTTTAAAAGT
GCTCATCATTGGAAAACGTTCTTCGGGGCGAAAACTCTCAAGGATCTTACCGCTGTTGAGATCCAGTTCG
ATGTAACCCACTCGTGCACCCAACTGATCTTCAGCATCTTTTACTTTCACCAGCGTTTCTGGGTGAGCAA
AAACAGGAAGGCAAAATGCCGCAAAAAAGGGAATAAGGGCGACACGGAAATGTTGAATACTCATACTCTT
CCTTTTTCAATATTATTGAAGCATTTATCAGGGTTATTGTCTCATGAGCGGATACATATTTGAATGTATT
TAGAAAAATAAACAAATAGGGGTTCCGCGCACATTTCCCCGAAAAGTGCCACCTGACGTCTAAGAAACCA
TTATTATCATGACATTAACCTATAAAAATAGGCGTATCACGAGGCCCTTTCGTCTTCAAGAATTCCCGAC
ACCATCGAATGGTGCAAAACCTTTCGCGGTATGGCATGATAGCGCCCGGAAGAGAGTCAATTCAGGGTGG
TGAATGTGAAACCAGTAACGTTATACGATGTCGCAGAGTATGCCGGTGTCTCTTATCAGACCGTTTCCCG
CGTGGTGAACCAGGCCAGCCACGTTTCTGCGAAAACGCGGGAAAAAGTGGAAGCGGCGATGGCGGAGCTG
AATTACATTCCCAACCGCGTGGCACAACAACTGGCGGGCAAACAGTCGTTGCTGATTGGCGTTGCCACCT
CCAGTCTGGCCCTGCACGCGCCGTCGCAAATTGTCGCGGCGATTAAATCTCGCGCCGATCAACTGGGTGC
CAGCGTGGTGGTGTCGATGGTAGAACGAAGCGGCGTCGAAGCCTGTAAAGCGGCGGTGCACAATCTTCTC
GCGCAACGCGTCAGTGGGCTGATCATTAACTATCCGCTGGATGACCAGGATGCCATTGCTGTGGAAGCTG
CCTGCACTAATGTTCCGGCGTTATTTCTTGATGTCTCTGACCAGACACCCATCAACAGTATTATTTTCTC
CCATGAAGACGGTACGCGACTGGGCGTGGAGCATCTGGTCGCATTGGGTCACCAGCAAATCGCGCTGTTA
GCGGGCCCATTAAGTTCTGTCTCGGCGCGTCTGCGTCTGGCTGGCTGGCATAAATATCTCACTCGCAATC
AAATTCAGCCGATAGCGGAACGGGAAGGCGACTGGAGTGCCATGTCCGGTTTTCAACAAACCATGCAAAT
GCTGAATGAGGGCATCGTTCCCACTGCGATGCTGGTTGCCAACGATCAGATGGCGCTGGGCGCAATGCGC
GCCATTACCGAGTCCGGGCTGCGCGTTGGTGCGGATATCTCGGTAGTGGGATACGACGATACCGAAGACA
GCTCATGTTATATCCCGCCGTTAACCACCATCAAACAGGATTTTCGCCTGCTGGGGCAAACCAGCGTGGA
CCGCTTGCTGCAACTCTCTCAGGGCCAGGCGGTGAAGGGCAATCAGCTGTTGCCCGTCTCACTGGTGAAA
AGAAAAACCACCCTGGCGCCCAATACGCAAACCGCCTCTCCCCGCGCGTTGGCCGATTCATTAATGCAGC
TGGCACGACAGGTTTCCCGACTGGAAAGCGGGCAGTGAGCGCAACGCAATTAATGTAAGTTAGCTCACTC
ATTAGGCACAATTCTCATGTTTGACAGCTTATCATCGACTGCACGGTGCACCAATGCTTCTGGCGTCAGG
CAGCCATCGGAAGCTGTGGTATGGCTGTGCAGGTCGTAAATCACTGCATAATTCGTGTCGCTCAAGGCGC
ACTCCCGTTCTGGATAATGTTTTTTGCGCCGACATCATAACGGTTCTGGCAAATATTCTGAAATGAGCTG
Features (pLannotate 1.2.2; 21 found; start..end, strand, type, name):
      1..29      +  promoter       tac promoter: strong E. coli promoter; hybrid between the trp and lac UV5 promoters
     37..53      +  protein_bind   lac operator: The lac repressor binds to the lac operator to inhibit transcription in E. coli. This inhibition can be relieved by adding lactose or isopropyl-β-D-thiogalactopyranoside (IPTG). lac repressor encoded by lacI
    138..155     +  CDS            6xHis: 6xHis affinity tag
    171..824     +  CDS            GST26_SCHJA: Experimental evidence at protein level: Swiss-Prot protein existence level 1. GST isoenzymes appear to play a central role in the parasite detoxification system. Other functions are also suspected including a role in increasing the solubility of haematin in the parasite gut. From Schistosoma japonicum (Blood fluke).
    906..1403    +  CDS            GGA3 (fragment): GGA3_HUMAN - Also known as KIAA0154. Experimental evidence at protein level: Swiss-Prot protein existence level 1. Plays a role in protein sorting and trafficking between the trans-Golgi network (TGN) and endosomes. Mediates the ARF-dependent recruitment of clathrin to the TGN and binds ubiquitinated proteins and membrane cargo molecules with a cytosolic acidic cluster-dileucine (DXXLL) motif (PubMed:11301005). Mediates export of the GPCR receptor ADRA2B to the cell surface (PubMed:26811329). nvolved in BACE1 transport and sorting as well as regulation of BACE1 protein levels (PubMed:17553422,
   1419..1466    +  terminator     fd terminator (sequence withheld): central terminator from bacteriophage fd (Otsuka and Kunisawa, 1982)
   1471..1683    +  CDS            M13 gene III (fragment) (sequence partly withheld): pIII; III; minor coat protein
   1698..2168    +  CDS            M13 gene III (fragment) (sequence partly withheld): pIII; III; minor coat protein
   2190..2260    +  CDS            TcR (fragment): tetracycline efflux protein; tet; confers resistance to tetracycline
   2502..2882    -  CDS            YPB1_ECOLX: Protein predicted: Swiss-Prot protein existence level 4. From Escherichia coli.
   2899..3050    +  CDS            rop (fragment): Rop protein, which maintains plasmids at low copy number; rop
   3086..3514    -  rep_origin     f1 ori (sequence partly withheld): f1 bacteriophage origin of replication; arrow indicates direction of (+) strand synthesis
   3523..3562    +  CDS            rop (fragment): Rop protein, which maintains plasmids at low copy number; rop
   3664..3804    +  misc_feature   bom: basis of mobility region from pBR322
   3990..4577    -  rep_origin     ori: high-copy-number ColE1/pMB1/pBR322/pUC origin of replication
   4748..5608    -  CDS            AmpR: β-lactamase; bla; confers resistance to ampicillin, carbenicillin, and related antibiotics
   5609..5713    -  promoter       AmpR promoter: bla
   5822..5899    +  promoter       lacIq promoter: lacI (mutant); In the lacIq allele, a single base change in the promoter boosts expression of the lacI gene about 10-fold.
   5900..6982    +  CDS            lacI: lac repressor; lacI; The lac repressor binds to the lac operator to inhibit transcription in E. coli. This inhibition can be relieved by adding lactose or isopropyl-β-D-thiogalactopyranoside (IPTG).
   6995..7016    +  protein_bind   CAP binding site: CAP binding activates transcription in the presence of cAMP. E. coli catabolite activator protein
   7035..7052    +  promoter       tet promoter (fragment): E. coli promoter for tetracycline efflux protein gene
