[The description below was written by a language model from this plasmid's Addgene catalogue record and pLannotate feature annotations shown in this document.]
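Description:
pHH0103_GGA3_VHS is a 7.2 kb bacterial expression plasmid built on the pHH0103 backbone for producing and purifying the VHS domain of human GGA3 in E. coli. It replicates from a ColE1/pMB1-type origin and is selected with ampicillin through the β-lactamase gene and its native promoter. The catalogue lists it as low copy, although the rop gene is annotated only as two fragments split by an inserted f1 phage origin. A pBR322 bom region, a short tetracycline-resistance remnant and a partial tet promoter point to pBR322 ancestry. Two M13 gene III fragments lying downstream of the terminator suggest the backbone derives from a phagemid display vector. These fragments sit outside the expression cassette and appear to be vestigial.

The expression cassette is driven by the strong hybrid tac promoter with an adjacent lac operator, and the plasmid carries its own lacI gene under the lacIq promoter. Transcription is therefore repressed until induction with IPTG. The open reading frame begins with a 6xHis tag followed by Schistosoma japonicum glutathione S-transferase. Downstream of these tags is a roughly 500 bp fragment of GGA3, cloned between SfiI and NotI sites, and the cassette ends at the bacteriophage fd terminator. The product is thus expected to be an N-terminally His- and GST-tagged GGA3 VHS domain, which can be purified on either nickel or glutathione resins. GGA3 is a clathrin adaptor involved in sorting between the trans-Golgi network and endosomes, and it recognises acidic cluster-dileucine motifs in cargo. The construct was deposited as part of a large-scale survey of ligands for peptide recognition modules, in which such purified domains would plausibly serve as binding targets.
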