Addgene plasmid #109824: pHH0103_GGA3_VHS
Purpose: Protein expression and purification of GGA3_VHS
Depositing lab: Sachdev Sidhu. Depositing organization: University of Toronto. Publication: Large-scale survey and database of high affinity ligands for peptide recognition modules. Teyra J, Kelil A, Jain S, Helmy M, Jajodia R, Hooda Y, Gu J, D'Cruz AA, Nicholson SE, Min J, Sudol M, Kim PM, Bader GD, Sidhu SS. Mol Syst Biol. 2020 Dec;16(12):e9310. doi: 10.15252/msb.20199310. PubMed 33438817.
Backbone
  Vector backbone: pHH0103
  Vector type: Bacterial Expression
Growth in bacteria
  Bacterial resistance: Ampicillin, 100 μg/mL
  Growth temperature: 37°C
  Growth strain: DH5alpha
  Copy number: Low Copy
Gene/Insert
  Gene/Insert name: GGA3_VHS
  Species: H. sapiens (human)
  Entrez Gene: GGA3
  Cloning method: Restriction Enzyme; 5′ cloning site Sfi1 (unknown if destroyed); 3′ cloning site Not1 (unknown if destroyed)
Terms and licenses: Academic/Nonprofit Terms; Industry Terms: Not Available to Industry
How to cite: pHH0103_GGA3_VHS was a gift from Sachdev Sidhu (Addgene plasmid # 109824 ; http://n2t.net/addgene:109824 ; RRID:Addgene_109824)
