>Addgene plasmid #109824 | pHH0103_GGA3_VHS | depositor partial sequence | sequence record 206776 | pHH0103_GGA3_VHS sequence 519 bps
GGCCCAGCCGGCCATGGCTGAAGCTGAAGGTGAATCTCTGGAATCTTGGCTGAACAAAGCGACCAACCCG
TCCAACCGTCAGGAAGACTGGGAATACATCATCGGTTTTTGTGATCAGATTAATAAGGAACTGGAAGGCC
CGCAGATCGCGGTGCGTCTGCTGGCACACAAAATTCAGTCTCCGCAGGAATGGGAAGCTCTGCAGGCACT
GACCGTACTGGAAGCATGCATGAAAAACTGCGGTCGCCGTTTCCACAACGAAGTTGGCAAATTCCGCTTC
CTGAACGAGCTGATTAAAGTCGTTTCTCCGAAATATCTGGGTGACCGTGTAAGCGAGAAAGTGAAAACTA
AGGTTATCGAGCTGCTGTACAGCTGGACGATGGCCCTGCCGGAAGAGGCGAAAATCAAAGACGCGTACCA
TATGCTGAAACGCCAAGGCATCGTGCAATCCGATCCACCGATTCCAGTTGATCGTACCCTGATCCCGTCT
CCTCCGCCGCGTCCGAAGAACGCGGCCGC
